>Addgene plasmid #31158 | 474 p5E-basprom | depositor full sequence | sequence record 37676 | 474 p5E-basprom sequence 2708 bps
CTTTCCTGCGTTATCCCCTGATTCTGTGGATAACCGTATTACCGCCTTTGAGTGAGCTGATACCGCTCGC
CGCAGCCGAACGACCGAGCGCAGCGAGTCAGTGAGCGAGGAAGCGGAAGAGCGCCCAATACGCAAACCGC
CTCTCCCCGCGCGTTGGCCGATTCATTAATGCAGCTGGCACGACAGGTTTCCCGACTGGAAAGCGGGCAG
TGAGCGCAACGCAATTAATACGCGTACCGCTAGCCAGGAAGAGTTTGTAGAAACGCAAAAAGGCCATCCG
TCAGGATGGCCTTCTGCTTAGTTTGATGCCTGGCAGTTTATGGCGGGCGTCCTGCCCGCCACCCTCCGGG
CCGTTGCTTCACAACGTTCAAATCCGCTCCCGGCGGATTTGTCCTACTCAGGAGAGCGTTCACCGACAAA
CAACAGATAAAACGAAAGGCCCAGTCTTCCGACTGAGCCTTTCGTTTTATTTGATGCCTGGCAGTTCCCT
ACTCTCGCGTTAACGCTAGCATGGATGTTTTCCCAGTCACGACGTTGTAAAACGACGGCCAGTCTTAAGC
TCGGGCCCGCGTTAACGCTACCATGGAGCTCCAAATAATGATTTTATTTTGACTGATAGTGACCTGTTCG
TTGCAACAAATTGATAAGCAATGCTTTTTTATAATGCCAACTTTGTATAGAAAAGTTGTACGTACTAGAG
GGTATATAATGGATCCCATCGCGTCTCAGCCTCACTTTGAGCTCCTCCACACGCAAGTTTGTACAAAAAA
GTTGAACGAGAAACGTAAAATGATATAAATATCAATATATTAAATTAGATTTTGCATAAAAAACAGACTA
CATAATACTGTAAAACACAACATATGCAGTCACTATGAATCAACTACTTAGATGGTATTAGTGACCTGTA
GAATTCGAGCTCTAGAGCTGCAGGGCGGCCGCGATATCCCCTATAGTGAGTCGTATTACATGGTCATAGC
TGTTTCCTGGCAGCTCTGGCCCGTGTCTCAAAATCTCTGATGTTACATTGCACAAGATAAAAATATATCA
TCATGAACAATAAAACTGTCTGCTTACATAAACAGTAATACAAGGGGTGTTATGAGCCATATTCAACGGG
AAACGTCGAGGCCGCGATTAAATTCCAACATGGATGCTGATTTATATGGGTATAAATGGGCTCGCGATAA
TGTCGGGCAATCAGGTGCGACAATCTATCGCTTGTATGGGAAGCCCGATGCGCCAGAGTTGTTTCTGAAA
CATGGCAAAGGTAGCGTTGCCAATGATGTTACAGATGAGATGGTCAGACTAAACTGGCTGACGGAATTTA
TGCCTCTTCCGACCATCAAGCATTTTATCCGTACTCCTGATGATGCATGGTTACTCACCACTGCGATCCC
CGGAAAAACAGCATTCCAGGTATTAGAAGAATATCCTGATTCAGGTGAAAATATTGTTGATGCGCTGGCA
GTGTTCCTGCGCCGGTTGCATTCGATTCCTGTTTGTAATTGTCCTTTTAACAGCGATCGCGTATTTCGTC
TCGCTCAGGCGCAATCACGAATGAATAACGGTTTGGTTGATGCGAGTGATTTTGATGACGAGCGTAATGG
CTGGCCTGTTGAACAAGTCTGGAAAGAAATGCATAAACTTTTGCCATTCTCACCGGATTCAGTCGTCACT
CATGGTGATTTCTCACTTGATAACCTTATTTTTGACGAGGGGAAATTAATAGGTTGTATTGATGTTGGAC
GAGTCGGAATCGCAGACCGATACCAGGATCTTGCCATCCTATGGAACTGCCTCGGTGAGTTTTCTCCTTC
ATTACAGAAACGGCTTTTTCAAAAATATGGTATTGATAATCCTGATATGAATAAATTGCAGTTTCATTTG
ATGCTCGATGAGTTTTTCTAATCAGAATTGGTTAATTGGTTGTAACACTGGCAGAGCATTACGCTGACTT
GACGGGACGGCGCAAGCTCATGACCAAAATCCCTTAACGTGAGTTACGCGTCGTTCCACTGAGCGTCAGA
CCCCGTAGAAAAGATCAAAGGATCTTCTTGAGATCCTTTTTTTCTGCGCGTAATCTGCTGCTTGCAAACA
AAAAAACCACCGCTACCAGCGGTGGTTTGTTTGCCGGATCAAGAGCTACCAACTCTTTTTCCGAAGGTAA
CTGGCTTCAGCAGAGCGCAGATACCAAATACTGTCCTTCTAGTGTAGCCGTAGTTAGGCCACCACTTCAA
GAACTCTGTAGCACCGCCTACATACCTCGCTCTGCTAATCCTGTTACCAGTGGCTGCTGCCAGTGGCGAT
AAGTCGTGTCTTACCGGGTTGGACTCAAGACGATAGTTACCGGATAAGGCGCAGCGGTCGGGCTGAACGG
GGGGTTCGTGCACACAGCCCAGCTTGGAGCGAACGACCTACACCGAACTGAGATACCTACAGCGTGAGCA
TTGAGAAAGCGCCACGCTTCCCGAAGGGAGAAAGGCGGACAGGTATCCGGTAAGCGGCAGGGTCGGAACA
GGAGAGCGCACGAGGGAGCTTCCAGGGGGAAACGCCTGGTATCTTTATAGTCCTGTCGGGTTTCGCCACC
TCTGACTTGAGCGTCGATTTTTGTGATGCTCGTCAGGGGGGCGGAGCCTATGGAAAAACGCCAGCAACGC
GGCCTTTTTACGGTTCCTGGCCTTTTGCTGGCCTTTTGCTCACATGTT
Features (pLannotate 1.2.2; 11 found; start..end, strand, type, name):
    121..213     +  CDS            lacI (fragment): lac repressor; lacI; The lac repressor binds to the lac operator to inhibit transcription in E. coli. This inhibition can be relieved by adding lactose or isopropyl-β-D-thiogalactopyranoside (IPTG).
    268..295     -  terminator     rrnB T2 terminator: transcription terminator T2 from the E. coli rrnB gene
    427..470     +  terminator     rrnB T1 terminator: Escherichia coli rrnB; transcription terminator T1 from the E. coli rrnB gene
    517..553     -  CDS            lacZα (fragment): LacZα fragment of β-galactosidase; lacZ fragment
    592..677     +  protein_bind   attL1 (fragment): mutant version of attL; recombination site for the Gateway® LR reaction LR Clonase™
    668..688     +  protein_bind   attB4: mutant version of attB; core recombination site for the Gateway® BP reaction BP Clonase™
    696..713     +  promoter       minP (fragment): minimal TATA-box promoter with low basal activity
    754..877     +  protein_bind   attR1: mutant version of attR; recombination site for the Gateway® LR reaction LR Clonase™
    950..968     -  promoter       T7 promoter: promoter for bacteriophage T7 RNA polymerase
   1102..1911    +  CDS            KanR: aminoglycoside phosphotransferase; aph(3')-Ia; confers resistance to kanamycin in bacteria or G418 (Geneticin®) in eukaryotes
   2058..2646    +  rep_origin     ori: high-copy-number ColE1/pMB1/pBR322/pUC origin of replication
