[The description below was written by a language model from this plasmid's Addgene catalogue record and pLannotate feature annotations shown in this document.]
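Description:
474 p5E-basprom is a 5′ entry clone for multisite Gateway assembly, built on the p5E backbone. It is a small bacterial plasmid (the deposited full sequence is about 2.7 kb) maintained at high copy through a ColE1/pUC-type origin and selected with kanamycin via an aminoglycoside phosphotransferase gene. As is typical of Gateway donor-derived backbones, rrnB T1 and T2 terminators sit upstream of the cloning region to insulate the insert from read-through transcription. A T7 promoter and M13 primer sites flank the cassette for sequence verification. The short lacI and lacZα fragments in the annotation appear to be backbone remnants rather than functional genes.

The payload is a very short minimal promoter, described in the record as the basal adenovirus E1b TATA element, with the transcriptional start site from the carp β-actin gene given as an alternative name. The automated annotation detects part of it as a minimal TATA-box promoter fragment with low basal activity. According to the depositor, p5E clones are flanked by attL4 and attR1 sites. The feature table shows attR1 downstream. It labels the upstream site as an attL1 fragment overlapping an attB4 core, which most likely reflects how the software parses an attL4 site.

In an LR reaction, these sites place the basal promoter in the 5′ position, upstream of a middle entry clone carrying a coding sequence such as a reporter, within a destination vector. The record states no specific application. However, a basal promoter of this kind has little activity on its own, so it is generally paired with candidate enhancers or other cis-regulatory elements to test whether they can drive expression.
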