Addgene plasmid #31158: 474 p5E-basprom
Depositing lab: Nathan Lawson. Depositing organization: University of Massachusetts, Worcester.
Backbone
  Vector backbone: p5E
  Backbone size w/o insert (bp): 2810
  Vector type: Entry vector
Growth in bacteria
  Bacterial resistance: Kanamycin, 50 μg/mL
  Growth temperature: 37°C
  Growth strain: DH5alpha
  Copy number: High Copy
Gene/Insert
  Gene/Insert name: basal adenovirus E1b TATA element (alt name: transcriptional start site from carp b-actin gene)
  Cloning method: Gateway Cloning; 5′ cloning site Gateway (not destroyed); 3′ cloning site Gateway (not destroyed)
  Sequencing primers: 5′ M13pUC-fwd; 3′ M13rev
Terms and licenses: Academic/Nonprofit Terms; Industry Terms: Not Available to Industry
Depositor comments: "p5E" refers to 5' entry clones flanked by L4-R1
How to cite: 474 p5E-basprom was a gift from Nathan Lawson (Addgene plasmid # 31158 ; http://n2t.net/addgene:31158 ; RRID:Addgene_31158)
