>Addgene plasmid #31158 | 474 p5E-basprom | addgene partial sequence | sequence record 35926 | M13pUC-fwd 5'-CCCAGTCACGACGTTGTAAAACG-3'
GAGTTACGCTACCATGGAGCTCCAAATAATGATTTTATTTTGACTGATAGTGACCTGTTCGTTGCAACAA
ATTGATAAGCAATGCTTTTTTATAATGCCAACTTTGTATAGAAAAGTTGTACGTACTAGAGGGTATATAA
TGGATCCCATCGCGTCTCAGCCTCACTTTGAGCTCCTCCACACGCAAGTTTGTACAAAAAAGTTGAACGA
GAAACGTAAAATGATATAAATATCAATATATTAAATTAGATTTTGCATAAAAAACAGACTACATAATACT
GTAAAACACAACATATGCAGTCACTATGAACCAACTACTTAGATGGTATTAGTGACCTGTAGAATTCGAG
CTCTAGAGCTGCAGGGCGGCCGCGATATCCCCTATAGTGAGTCGTATTACATGGTCATAGCTGTTTCCTG
GCAGCTCTGGCCCGTGTCTCAAAATCTCTGATGTTACATTGCACAAGATAAAAATATATCATCATGAACA
ATAAAACTGTCTGCTTACATAAACAGTAATACAAGGGGTGTTATGAGCCATATTCAACGGGAAACGTCGA
GGCCGCGATTAAATTCCAACATGGATGCTGATTTATATGGGTATAAATGGGCTCGCGATAATGTCGGGCA
ATCAGGTGCGACAATCTATCGCTTGTATGGGAAGCCCGATGCGCCAGAGTTGTTTCTGAAACATGGCAAA
GGTAGCGTTGCCAATGATGTTACAGATGAGATGGTCAGACTAAACTGGCTGACGGAATTTATGCCTCTTC
CGACCATCAAGCATTTTATCCGTACTCCTGATGATGCATGGTTACTCACCACTGCGATCCCCGGAAAAAC
AGCATTCC
